>Addgene plasmid #162554 | pT3-EF1A-CCNE2 | addgene full sequence | sequence record 324832 | Addgene NGS Result
AATTCGAGCTCGGTACCCTACAGTTGAAGTCGGAAGTTTACATACACTTAAGTTGGAGTCATTAAAACTC
GTTTTTCAACTACTCCACAAATTTCTTGTTAACAAACAATAGTTTTGGCAAGTCAGTTAGGACATCTACT
TTGTGCATGACACAAGTCATTTTTCCAACAATTGTTTACAGACAGATTATTTCACTTATAATTCACTGTA
TCACAATTCCAGTGGGTCAGAAGTTTACATACACTAAGTTGACTGTGCCTTTAAACAGCTTGGAAAATTC
CAGAAAATGATGTCATGGCTTTAGAAGCTTCTGATAGACTAATTGACATCATTTGAGTCAATTGGAGGTG
TACCTGTGGATGTATTTCAAGGAATTAATTCTGTGGAATGTGTGTCAGTTAGGGTGTGGAAAGTCCCCAG
GCTCCCCAGCAGGCAGAAGTATGCAAAGCATGCATTTAATTAAAATTATCTCTAAGGCATGTGAACTGGC
TGTCTTGGTTTTCATCTGTACTTCATCTGCTACCTCTGTGACCTGAAACATATTTATAATTCCATTAAGC
TGTGCATATGATAGATTTATCATATGTATTTTCCTTAAAGGATTTTTGTAAGAACTAATTGAATTGATAC
CTGTAAAGTCTTTATCACACTACCCAATAAATAATAAATCTCTTTGTTCAGCTCTCTGTTTCTATAAATA
TGTACCAGTTTTATTGTTTTTAGTGGTAGTGATTTTATTCTCTTTCTATATATATACACACACATGTGTG
CATTCATAAATATATACAATTTTTATGAATAAAAAATTATTAGCAATCAATATTGAAAACCACTGATTTT
TGTTTATGTGAGCAAACAGCAGATTAAAAGGAATTTCAATTGCCTGCAGGAGTCAATGGGAAAAACCCAT
TGGAGCCAAGTACACTGACTCAATAGGGACTTTCCATTGGGTTTTGCCCAGTACATAAGGTCAATAGGGG
GTGAGTCAACAGGAAAGTCCCATTGGAGCCAAGTACATTGAGTCAATAGGGACTTTCCAATGGGTTTTGC
CCAGTACATAAGGTCAATGGGAGGTAAGCCAATGGGTTTTTCCCATTACTGACATGTATACTGAGTCATT
AGGGACTTTCCAATGGGTTTTGCCCAGTACATAAGGTCAATAGGGGTGAATCAACAGGAAAGTCCCATTG
GAGCCAAGTACACTGAGTCAATAGGGACTTTCCATTGGGTTTTGCCCAGTACAAAAGGTCAATAGGGGGT
GAGTCAATGGGTTTTTCCCATTATTGGCACATACATAAGGTCAATAGGGGTGACTAGTGGAGAAGAGCAT
GCTTGAGGGCTGAGTGCCCCTCAGTGGGCAGAGAGCACATGGCCCACAGTCCCTGAGAAGTTGGGGGGAG
GGGTGGGCAATTGAACTGGTGCCTAGAGAAGGTGGGGCTTGGGTAAACTGGGAAAGTGATGTGGTGTACT
GGCTCCACCTTTTTCCCCAGGGTGGGGGAGAACCATATATAAGTGCAGTAGTCTCTGTGAACATTCAAGC
TTCTGCCTTCTCCCTCCTGTGAGTTTGGTAAGTCACTGACTGTCTATGCCTGGGAAAGGGTGGGCAGGAG
ATGGGGCAGTGCAGGAAAAGTGGCACTATGAACCCTGCAGCCCTAGACAATTGTACTAACCTTCTTCTCT
TTCCTCTCCTGACAGGTTGGTGTACAGTAGCTTCCAAGTACTAAGATCTAGTGCACAGGGCCCACCATGG
AGCTAGCTGGGGGGATCTCATGTCAAGACGAAGTAGCCGTTTACAAGCTAAGCAGCAGCCCCAGCCCAGC
CAGACGGAATCCCCCCAAGAAGCCCAGATAATCCAGGCCAAGAAGAGGAAAACTACCCAGGATGTCAAAA
AAAGAAGAGAGGAGGTCACCAAGAAACATCAGTATGAAATTAGGAATTGTTGGCCACCTGTATTATCTGG
GGGGATCAGTCCTTGCATTATCATTGAAACACCTCACAAAGAAATAGGAACAAGTGATTTCTCCAGATTT
ACAAATTACAGATTTAAAAATCTTTTTATTAATCCTTCACCTTTGCCTGATTTAAGCTGGGGATGTTCAA
AAGAAGTCTGGCTAAACATGTTAAAAAAGGAGAGCAGATATGTTCATGACAAACATTTTGAAGTTCTGCA
TTCTGACTTGGAACCACAGATGAGGTCCATACTTCTAGACTGGCTTTTAGAGGTATGTGAAGTATACACA
CTTCATAGGGAAACATTTTATCTTGCACAAGACTTTTTTGATAGATTTATGTTGACACAAAAGGATATAA
ATAAAAATATGCTTCAACTCATTGGAATTACCTCATTATTCATTGCTTCCAAACTTGAGGAAATCTATGC
TCCTAAACTCCAAGAGTTTGCTTACGTCACTGATGGTGCTTGCAGTGAAGAGGATATCTTAAGGATGGAA
CTCATTATATTAAAGGCTTTAAAATGGGAACTTTGTCCTGTAACAATCATCTCCTGGCTAAATCTCTTTC
TCCAAGTTGATGCTCTTAAAGATGCTCCTAAAGTTCTTCTACCTCAGTATTCTCAGGAAACATTCATTCA
AATAGCTCAGCTTTTAGATCTGTGTATTCTAGCCATTGATTCATTAGAGTTCCAGTACAGAATACTGACT
GCTGCTGCCTTGTGCCATTTTACCTCCATTGAAGTGGTTAAGAAAGCCTCAGGTTTGGAGTGGGACAGTA
TTTCAGAATGTGTAGATTGGATGGTACCTTTTGTCAATGTAGTAAAAAGTACTAGTCCAGTGAAGCTGAA
GACTTTTAAGAAGATTCCTATGGAAGACAGACATAATATCCAGACACATACAAACTATTTGGCTATGCTG
GAGGAAGTAAATTACATAAACACCTTCAGAAAAGGGGGACAGTTGTCACCAGTGTGCAATGGAGGCATTA
TGACACCACCGAAGAGCACTGAAAAACCACCAGGAAAACACTAAATCAGTGGTCCAGGCTCTAGTTTTGA
CTCAACAATATCACCAGCTGAAGCCTATAGAGTACGAGCCATAGATAAAATAAAAGATTTTATTTAGTCT
CCAGAAAAAGGGGGGAATGAAAGACCCCACCTGTAGGTTTGGCAAGCTAGCTGGCCAGACATGATAAGAT
ACATTGATGAGTTTGGACAAACCACAACTAGAATGCAGTGAAAAAAATGCTTTATTTGTGAAATTTGTGA
TGCTATTGCTTTATTTGTAACCATTATAAGCTGCAATAAACAAGTTAACAACAACAATTGCATTCATTTT
ATGTTTCAGGTTCAGGGGGAGGTGTGGGAGGTTTTTTAAAGCAAGTAAAACCTCTACAAATGTGGTATGG
AATTGGAGCCCCACTGTGTTCATCTTACAGATGGAAATACTGACATTCAGAGGAGTTAGTTAACTTGCCT
AGCGGCCGCTGCATTCTAGTTGTGGTTTGTCCAAACTCATCAATGTATCTTATCATGTCTGGATCCCCTT
GAAATACATCCACAGGTACACCTCCAATTGACTCAAATGATGTCAATTAGTCTATCAGAAGCTTCTAAAG
CCATGACATCATTTTCTGGAATTTTCCAAGCTGTTTAAAGGCACAGTCAACTTAGTGTATGTAAACTTCT
GACCCACTGGAATTGTGATACAGTGAATTATAAGTGAAATAATCTGTCTGTAAACAATTGTTGGAAAAAT
GACTTGTGTCATGCACAAAGTAGATGTCCTAACTGACTTGCCAAAACTATTGTTTGTTAACAAGAAATTT
GTGGAGTAGTTGAAAAACGAGTTTTAATGACTCCAACTTAAGTGTATGTAAACTTCCGACTTCAACTGTA
TAGGTCTAGAGTCGACCTGCAGGCATGCAAGCTTGGCGTAATCATGGTCATAGCTGTTTCCTGTGTGAAA
TTGTTATCCGCTCACAATTCCACACAACATACGAGCCGGAAGCATAAAGTGTAAAGCCTGGGGTGCCTAA
TGAGTGAGCTAACTCACATTAATTGCGTTGCGCTCACTGCCCGCTTTCCAGTCGGGAAACCTGTCGTGCC
AGCTGCATTAATGAATCGGCCAACGCGCGGGGAGAGGCGGTTTGCGTATTGGGCGCTCTTCCGCTTCCTC
GCTCACTGACTCGCTGCGCTCGGTCGTTCGGCTGCGGCGAGCGGTATCAGCTCACTCAAAGGCGGTAATA
CGGTTATCCACAGAATCAGGGGATAACGCAGGAAAGAACATGTGAGCAAAAGGCCAGCAAAAGGCCAGGA
ACCGTAAAAAGGCCGCGTTGCTGGCGTTTTTCCATAGGCTCCGCCCCCCTGACGAGCATCACAAAAATCG
ACGCTCAAGTCAGAGGTGGCGAAACCCGACAGGACTATAAAGATACCAGGCGTTTCCCCCTGGAAGCTCC
CTCGTGCGCTCTCCTGTTCCGACCCTGCCGCTTACCGGATACCTGTCCGCCTTTCTCCCTTCGGGAAGCG
TGGCGCTTTCTCATAGCTCACGCTGTAGGTATCTCAGTTCGGTGTAGGTCGTTCGCTCCAAGCTGGGCTG
TGTGCACGAACCCCCCGTTCAGCCCGACCGCTGCGCCTTATCCGGTAACTATCGTCTTGAGTCCAACCCG
GTAAGACACGACTTATCGCCACTGGCAGCAGCCACTGGTAACAGGATTAGCAGAGCGAGGTATGTAGGCG
GTGCTACAGAGTTCTTGAAGTGGTGGCCTAACTACGGCTACACTAGAAGAACAGTATTTGGTATCTGCGC
TCTGCTGAAGCCAGTTACCTTCGGAAAAAGAGTTGGTAGCTCTTGATCCGGCAAACAAACCACCGCTGGT
AGCGGTGGTTTTTTTGTTTGCAAGCAGCAGATTACGCGCAGAAAAAAAGGATCTCAAGAAGATCCTTTGA
TCTTTTCTACGGGGTCTGACGCTCAGTGGAACGAAAACTCACGTTAAGGGATTTTGGTCATGAGATTATC
AAAAAGGATCTTCACCTAGATCCTTTTAAATTAAAAATGAAGTTTTAAATCAATCTAAAGTATATATGAG
TAAACTTGGTCTGACAGTTACCAATGCTTAATCAGTGAGGCACCTATCTCAGCGATCTGTCTATTTCGTT
CATCCATAGTTGCCTGACTCCCCGTCGTGTAGATAACTACGATACGGGAGGGCTTACCATCTGGCCCCAG
TGCTGCAATGATACCGCGAGACCCACGCTCACCGGCTCCAGATTTATCAGCAATAAACCAGCCAGCCGGA
AGGGCCGAGCGCAGAAGTGGTCCTGCAACTTTATCCGCCTCCATCCAGTCTATTAATTGTTGCCGGGAAG
CTAGAGTAAGTAGTTCGCCAGTTAATAGTTTGCGCAACGTTGTTGCCATTGCTACAGGCATCGTGGTGTC
ACGCTCGTCGTTTGGTATGGCTTCATTCAGCTCCGGTTCCCAACGATCAAGGCGAGTTACATGATCCCCC
ATGTTGTGCAAAAAAGCGGTTAGCTCCTTCGGTCCTCCGATCGTTGTCAGAAGTAAGTTGGCCGCAGTGT
TATCACTCATGGTTATGGCAGCACTGCATAATTCTCTTACTGTCATGCCATCCGTAAGATGCTTTTCTGT
GACTGGTGAGTACTCAACCAAGTCATTCTGAGAATAGTGTATGCGGCGACCGAGTTGCTCTTGCCCGGCG
TCAATACGGGATAATACCGCGCCACATAGCAGAACTTTAAAAGTGCTCATCATTGGAAAACGTTCTTCGG
GGCGAAAACTCTCAAGGATCTTACCGCTGTTGAGATCCAGTTCGATGTAACCCACTCGTGCACCCAACTG
ATCTTCAGCATCTTTTACTTTCACCAGCGTTTCTGGGTGAGCAAAAACAGGAAGGCAAAATGCCGCAAAA
AAGGGAATAAGGGCGACACGGAAATGTTGAATACTCATACTCTTCCTTTTTCAATATTATTGAAGCATTT
ATCAGGGTTATTGTCTCATGAGCGGATACATATTTGAATGTATTTAGAAAAATAAACAAATAGGGGTTCC
GCGCACATTTCCCCGAAAAGTGCCACCTGACGTCTAAGAAACCATTATTATCATGACATTAACCTATAAA
AATAGGCGTATCACGAGGCCCTTTCGTCTCGCGCGTTTCGGTGATGACGGTGAAAACCTCTGACACATGC
AGCTCCCGGAGACGGTCACAGCTTGTCTGTAAGCGGATGCCGGGAGCAGACAAGCCCGTCAGGGCGCGTC
AGCGGGTGTTGGCGGGTGTCGGGGCTGGCTTAACTATGCGGCATCAGAGCAGATTGTACTGAGAGTGCAC
CATATGCGGTGTGAAATACCGCACAGATGCGTAAGGAGAAAATACCGCATCAGGCGCCATTCGCCATTCA
GGCTGCGCAACTGTTGGGAAGGGCGATCGGTGCGGGCCTCTTCGCTATTACGCCAGCTGGCGAAAGGGGG
ATGTGCTGCAAGGCGATTAAGTTGGGTAACGCCAGGGTTTTCCCAGTCACGACGTTGTAAAACGACGGCC
AGTGAATT
Features (pLannotate 1.2.2; 21 found; start..end, strand, type, name):
      1..18      +  misc_feature   MCS (fragment): pUC18/19 multiple cloning site
    381..455     +  promoter       SV40 promoter (fragment): SV40 enhancer and early promoter
    906..989     +  promoter       mCMV promoter (fragment): mouse cytomegalovirus (CMV) immediate early promoter
   1106..1313    +  promoter       mCMV promoter (fragment): mouse cytomegalovirus (CMV) immediate early promoter
   1770..2981    +  CDS            CCNE2: CCNE2_HUMAN - Experimental evidence at protein level: Swiss-Prot protein existence level 1. Essential for the control of the cell cycle at the late G1 and early S phase. From Homo sapiens (Human).
   2985..3054    +  CDS            env (fragment): murine leukemia virus gPr80 envelope polyprotein precursor; env; proteolytically cleaved into gp70SU and p15TM subunits
   3096..3132    +  LTR            3' LTR (ΔU3) (fragment): self-inactivating 3' long terminal repeat (LTR) from Moloney murine leukemia virus
   3145..3266    -  polyA_signal   SV40 poly(A) signal: SV40 polyadenylation signal
   3289..3360    -  CDS            large T antigen (fragment): large T antigen from SV40 (simian virus 40)
   3439..3495    +  polyA_signal   SV40 poly(A) signal (fragment): SV40 polyadenylation signal
   3855..3884    +  misc_feature   MCS (fragment): pUC18/19 multiple cloning site
   3921..3937    -  protein_bind   lac operator: The lac repressor binds to the lac operator to inhibit transcription in E. coli. This inhibition can be relieved by adding lactose or isopropyl-β-D-thiogalactopyranoside (IPTG). lac repressor encoded by lacI
   3945..3975    -  promoter       lac promoter: promoter for the E. coli lac operon
   3990..4011    -  protein_bind   CAP binding site: CAP binding activates transcription in the presence of cAMP. E. coli catabolite activator protein
   4024..4116    -  CDS            lacI (fragment): lac repressor; lacI; The lac repressor binds to the lac operator to inhibit transcription in E. coli. This inhibition can be relieved by adding lactose or isopropyl-β-D-thiogalactopyranoside (IPTG).
   4299..4887    -  rep_origin     ori: high-copy-number ColE1/pMB1/pBR322/pUC origin of replication
   5058..5918    -  CDS            AmpR: β-lactamase; bla; confers resistance to ampicillin, carbenicillin, and related antibiotics
   5919..6023    -  promoter       AmpR promoter: bla
   6118..6153    +  CDS            rop (fragment): Rop protein, which maintains plasmids at low copy number; rop
   6255..6354    +  misc_feature   bom (fragment): basis of mobility region from pBR322
   6360..6517    -  CDS            lacZα (fragment): LacZα fragment of β-galactosidase; lacZ fragment
