[The description below was written by a language model from this plasmid's Addgene catalogue record and pLannotate feature annotations shown in this document.]
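Description:
pT3-EF1A-CCNE2 is a mammalian expression plasmid built on the pT3 backbone for overexpression of unmutated human CCNE2 (cyclin E2), a regulator of the late G1 to early S phase transition. According to the catalogue entry, the coding sequence was inserted by Gibson assembly, destroying the original XhoI and EcoRI cloning sites, and is driven by the EF1A promoter. The automated feature table places the complete CCNE2 open reading frame on the forward strand, followed by SV40 polyadenylation sequences. It does not label an EF1A promoter. The region upstream of the gene carries only short fragment matches to SV40 and mouse CMV promoter sequences, which probably reflect partial similarity hits rather than functional units, so the promoter assignment rests on the depositor's record. Small fragments annotated as MLV env and a self-inactivating LTR downstream of the insert look like cloning remnants and not a functional retroviral cassette.

Propagation in E. coli relies on a high-copy ColE1/pUC-type origin and an ampicillin resistance gene (β-lactamase) with its own promoter. Residual pUC/pBR322 elements (lac promoter and operator, lacZα, lacI, rop and bom fragments) are also present. The sequenced record is about 6.5 kb, which is smaller than the 8.5 kb listed for the empty backbone, so the two figures do not agree.

The pT3 vector family is generally used as a Sleeping Beauty transposon donor, but no transposon inverted repeats are annotated here and the record does not state a delivery method. The associated publication concerns cooperation between cancer driver genes in hepatocellular carcinoma, which is consistent with use of the plasmid to test CCNE2 as a candidate oncogenic driver.
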