Addgene plasmid #162554: pT3-EF1A-CCNE2
Purpose: Overexpression of CCNE2
Depositing lab: Amaia Lujambio. Depositing organization: Icahn School of Medicine at Mount Sinai. Publication: Cooperation between distinct cancer driver genes underlies inter-tumor heterogeneity in hepatocellular carcinoma. Molina-Sanchez P, Ruiz de Galarreta M, Yao MA, Lindblad KE, Bresnahan E, Bitterman E, Martin TC, Rubenstein T, Nie K, Golas J, Choudhary S, Barcena-Varela M, Elmas A, Miguela V, Ding Y, Kan Z, Grinspan LT, Huang KL, Parsons RE, Shields DJ, Rollins RA, Lujambio A. Gastroenterology. 2020 Aug 16. pii: S0016-5085(20)35054-X. doi: 10.1053/j.gastro.2020.08.015. PubMed 32814112.
Backbone
  Vector backbone: pT3
  Backbone manufacturer: Xin Chen lab
  Backbone size w/o insert (bp): 8500
  Vector type: Mammalian Expression
Growth in bacteria
  Bacterial resistance: Ampicillin, 100 μg/mL
  Growth temperature: 37°C
  Growth strain: NEB Stable
  Copy number: Unknown
Gene/Insert
  Gene/Insert name: Overexpression of CCNE2
  Species: H. sapiens (human)
  Mutation: None
  Entrez Gene: CCNE2 (a.k.a. CYCE2)
  Promoter: EF1A
  Cloning method: Gibson Cloning
Terms and licenses: Academic/Nonprofit Terms; Industry Terms: Not Available to Industry
Depositor comments: 5' cloning site: XhoI (destroyed during cloning), 3' cloning site: EcoRI (destroyed during cloning).
How to cite: pT3-EF1A-CCNE2 was a gift from Amaia Lujambio (Addgene plasmid # 162554 ; http://n2t.net/addgene:162554 ; RRID:Addgene_162554)
